>Addgene plasmid #154743 | pEPYC1CB0497 | depositor full sequence | sequence record 299677 | pEPYC1CB0497 sequence 7054 bps
GCAATTGTCTTCTGCACGAAGTGGTTTAAACTATCAGTGTTTGACAGGATATATTGGCGGGTAAACCTAA
GAGAAAAGAGCGTTTATTAGAATAATCGGATATTTAAAAGGGCGTGAAAAGGTTTATCCGTTCGTCCATT
TGTATGTGCATGCCAACCACAGGGTTCCCCAGATCAGGCGCTGGCTGCTGAACCCCCAGCCGGAACTGAC
CCCACAAGGCCCTAGCGTTTGCAATGCACCAGGTCATCATTGACCCAGGCGTGTTCCACCAGGCCGCTGC
CTCGCAACTCTTCGCAGGCTTCGCCGACCTGCTCGCGCCACTTCTTCACGCGGGTGGAATCCGATCCGCA
CATGAGGCGGAAGGTTTCCAGCTTGAGCGGGTACGGCTCCCGGTGCGAGCTGAAATAGTCGAACATCCGT
CGGGCCGTCGGCGACAGCTTGCGGTACTTCTCCCATATGAATTTCGTGTAGTGGTCGCCAGCAAACAGCA
CGACGATTTCCTCGTCGATCAGGACCTGGCAACGGGACGTTTTCTTGCCACGGTCCAGGACGCGGAAGCG
GTGCAGCAGCGACACCGATTCCAGGTGCCCAACGCGGTCGGACGTGAAGCCCATCGCCGTCGCCTGTAGG
CGCGACAGGCATTCCTCGGCCTTCGTGTAATACCGGCCATTGATCGACCAGCCCAGGTCCTGGCAAAGCT
CGTAGAACGTGAAGGTGATCGGCTCGCCGATAGGGGTGCGCTTCGCGTACTCCAACACCTGCTGCCACAC
CAGTTCGTCATCGTCGGCCCGCAGCTCGACGCCGGTGTAGGTGATCTTCACGTCCTTGTTGACGTGGAAA
ATGACCTTGTTTTGCAGCGCCTCGCGCGGGATTTTCTTGTTGCGCGTGGTGAACAGGGCAGAGCGGGCCG
TGTCGTTTGGCATCGCTCGCATCGTGTCCGGCCACGGCGCAATATCGAACAAGGAAAGCTGCATTTCCTT
GATCTGCTGCTTCGTGTGTTTCAGCAACGCGGCCTGCTTGGCCTCGCTGACCTGTTTTGCCAGGTCCTCG
CCGGCGGTTTTTCGCTTCTTGGTCGTCATAGTTCCTCGCGTGTCGATGGTCATCGACTTCGCCAAACCTG
CCGCCTCCTGTTCAAGACGACGCGAACGCTCCACGGCGGCCGATGGCGCGGGCAGGGCAGGGGGAGCCAG
TTGCACGCTGTCGCGCTCGATCTTGGCCGTAGCTTGCTGGACCATCGAGCCGACGGACTGGAAGGTTTCG
CGGGGCGCACGCATGACGGTGCGGCTTGCGATGGTTTCGGCATCCTCGGCGGAAAACCCCGCGTCGATCA
GTTCTTGCCTGTATGCCTTCCGGTCAAACGTCCGATTCATTCACCCTCCTTGCGGGATTGCCCCGACTCA
CGCCGGGGCAATGTGCCCTTATTCCTGATTTGACCCGCCTGGTGCCTTGGTGTCCAGATAATCCACCTTA
TCGGCAATGAAGTCGGTCCCGTAGACCGTCTGGCCGTCCTTCTCGTACTTGGTATTCCGAATCTTGCCCT
GCACGAATACCAGCGACCCCTTGCCCAAATACTTGCCGTGGGCCTCGGCCTGAGAGCCAAAACACTTGAT
GCGGAAGAAGTCGGTGCGCTCCTGCTTGTCGCCGGCATCGTTGCGCCACATCTAGGATCTGCCAGGAACC
GTAAAAAGGCCGCGTTGCTGGCGTTTTTCCATAGGCTCCGCCCCCCTGACGAGCATCACAAAAATCGACG
CTCAAGTCAGAGGTGGCGAAACCCGACAGGACTATAAAGATACCAGGCGTTTCCCCCTGGAAGCTCCCTC
GTGCGCTCTCCTGTTCCGACCCTGCCGCTTACCGGATACCTGTCCGCCTTTCTCCCTTCGGGAAGCGTGG
CGCTTTCTCATAGCTCACGCTGTAGGTATCTCAGTTCGGTGTAGGTCGTTCGCTCCAAGCTGGGCTGTGT
GCACGAACCCCCCGTTCAGCCCGACCGCTGCGCCTTATCCGGTAACTATCGTCTTGAGTCCAACCCGGTA
AGACACGACTTATCGCCACTGGCAGCAGCCACTGGTAACAGGATTAGCAGAGCGAGGTATGTAGGCGGTG
CTACAGAGTTCTTGAAGTGGTGGCCTAACTACGGCTACACTAGAAGAACAGTATTTGGTATCTGCGCTCT
GCTGAAGCCAGTTACCTTCGGAAAAAGAGTTGGTAGCTCTTGATCCGGCAAACAAACCACCGCTGGTAGC
GGTGGTTTTTTTGTTTGCAAGCAGCAGATTACGCGCAGAAAAAAAGGATCTCAAGAAGATCCTTTGATCT
TTTCTACGGGGTCTGACGCTCAGTGGAACGAAAACTCACGTTAAGGGATTTTGGTCATGAGATTATCAAA
AAGGATCTTCACCTAGATCCTTTTAAATTAAAAATGAAGTTTTAAATCAATCTAAAGTATATATGAGTAA
ACTTGGTCTGACAGTTACCAATGCTTAATCAGTGAGGCACCTATCTCAGCGATCTGTCTATTTCGTTCAT
CCATAGTTGCCTGACTCCCCGTCGTGTAGATAACTACGATACGGGAGGGCTTACCATCTGGCCCCAGTGC
TGCAATGATACCGCGAGAACCACGCTCACCGGCTCCAGATTTATCAGCAATAAACCAGCCAGCCGGAAGG
GCCGAGCGCAGAAGTGGTCCTGCAACTTTATCCGCCTCCATCCAGTCTATTAATTGTTGCCGGGAAGCTA
GAGTAAGTAGTTCGCCAGTTAATAGTTTGCGCAACGTTGTTGCCATTGCTACAGGCATCGTGGTGTCACG
CTCGTCGTTTGGTATGGCTTCATTCAGCTCCGGTTCCCAACGATCAAGGCGAGTTACATGATCCCCCATG
TTGTGCAAAAAAGCGGTTAGCTCCTTCGGTCCTCCGATCGTTGTCAGAAGTAAGTTGGCCGCAGTGTTAT
CACTCATGGTTATGGCAGCACTGCATAATTCTCTTACTGTCATGCCATCCGTAAGATGCTTTTCTGTGAC
TGGTGAGTACTCAACCAAGTCATTCTGAGAATAGTGTATGCGGCGACCGAGTTGCTCTTGCCCGGCGTCA
ATACGGGATAATACCGCGCCACATAGCAGAACTTTAAAAGTGCTCATCATTGGAAAACGTTCTTCGGGGC
GAAAACTCTCAAGGATCTTACCGCTGTTGAGATCCAGTTCGATGTAACCCACTCGTGCACCCAACTGATC
TTCAGCATCTTTTACTTTCACCAGCGTTTCTGGGTGAGCAAAAACAGGAAGGCAAAATGCCGCAAAAAAG
GGAATAAGGGCGACACGGAAATGTTGAATACTCATACTCTTCCTTTTTCAATATTATTGAAGCATTTATC
AAGGTTATTGTCTCATGAGCGGATACATATTTGAATGTATTTAGAAAAATAAACAAATAGGGGTTCCGCG
CACGAATTGGCCAGCGCTGCCATTTTTGGGGTGAGGCCGTTCGCGGCCGAGGGGCGCAGCCCCTGGGGGG
ATGGGAGGCCCGCGTTAGCGGGCCGGGAGGGTTCGAGAAGGGGGGGCACCCCCCTTCGGCGTGCGCGGTC
ACGCGCACAGGGCGCAGCCCTGGTTAAAAACAAGGTTTATAAATATTGGTTTAAAAGCAGGTTAAAAGAC
AGGTTAGCGGTGGCCGAAAAACGGGCGGAAACCCTTGCAAATGCTGGATTTTCTGCCTGTGGACAGCCCC
TCAAATGTCAATAGGTGCGCCCCTCATCTGTCAGCACTCTGCCCCTCAAGTGTCAAGGATCGCGCCCCTC
ATCTGTCAGTAGTCGCGCCCCTCAAGTGTCAATACCGCAGGGCACTTATCCCCAGGCTTGTCCACATCAT
CTGTGGGAAACTCGCGTAAAATCAGGCGTTTTCGCCGATTTGCGAGGCTGGCCAGCTCCACGTCGCCGGC
CGAAATCGAGCCTGCCCCTCATCTGTCAACGCCGCGCCGGGTGAGTCGGCCCCTCAAGTGTCAACGTCCG
CCCCTCATCTGTCAGTGAGGGCCAAGTTTTCCGCGAGGTATCCACAACGCCGGCGGCCGCGGTGTCTCGC
ACACGGCTTCGACGGCGTTTCTGGCGCGTTTGCAGGGCCATAGACGGCCGCCAGCCCAGCGGCGAGGGCA
ACCAGCCCGGTGAGCGTCGCAAAGGAGATCCTGATCTGACTGATGGGCTGCCTGTATCGAGTGGTGATTT
TGTGCCGAGCTGCCGGTCGGGGAGCTGTTGGCTGGCTGGTGGCAGGATATATTGTGGTGTAAACAAATTG
ACGCTTAGACAACTTAATAACACATTGCGGACGTTTTTAATGTACTGGGGTGGATGCAGTGGGCCCCACT
CTGTGAAGACAATGCCGAATTCGGATCCGGAGGGAGGCGTGTCGTTTTAGTGAGGTGAAGATAAGATAAT
AATGTTGAAGATAAGAGTGGGAGCCACCAGCTTTGTCAAAAGCTAAAAAAGATGATGCCTATATAAGGTT
TTGCTATTCATTGAAAGCAGTAGTGACTGATTTGTATATATACTGTATTTTTACAACAATTACCAACAAC
AACAAACAACAAACAACATTACAATTACTATTTACAATTACAATGGAGGACGCCAAAAACATAAAGAAAG
GCCCGGCGCCATTCTATCCGCTGGAAGATGGAACCGCTGGAGAGCAACTGCATAAGGCTATGAAGAGATA
CGCCCTGGTTCCTGGAACAATTGCTTTTACAGATGCACATATCGAGGTGGACATCACTTACGCTGAGTAC
TTCGAAATGTCCGTTCGGTTGGCAGAAGCTATGAAACGATATGGGCTGAATACAAATCACAGAATCGTCG
TATGCAGTGAAAACTCTCTTCAATTCTTTATGCCGGTGTTGGGCGCGTTATTTATCGGAGTTGCAGTTGC
GCCCGCGAACGACATTTATAATGAACGTGAATTGCTCAACAGTATGGGCATTTCGCAGCCTACCGTGGTG
TTCGTTTCCAAAAAGGGGTTGCAAAAAATTTTGAACGTGCAAAAAAAGCTCCCAATCATCCAAAAAATTA
TTATCATGGATTCTAAAACGGATTACCAGGGATTTCAGTCGATGTACACGTTCGTCACATCTCATCTACC
TCCCGGTTTTAATGAATACGATTTTGTGCCAGAGTCCTTCGATAGGGACAAGACAATTGCACTGATCATG
AACTCCTCTGGATCTACTGGTCTGCCTAAAGGTGTCGCTCTGCCTCATAGAACTGCCTGCGTGAGATTCT
CGCATGCCAGAGATCCTATTTTTGGCAATCAAATCATTCCGGATACTGCGATTTTAAGTGTTGTTCCATT
CCATCACGGTTTTGGAATGTTTACTACACTCGGATATTTGATATGTGGATTTCGAGTCGTCTTAATGTAT
AGATTTGAAGAAGAACTGTTTCTGAGGAGCCTTCAGGATTACAAGATTCAAAGTGCGCTGCTGGTGCCAA
CCCTATTCTCCTTCTTCGCCAAAAGCACTCTGATTGACAAATACGATTTATCTAATTTACACGAAATTGC
TTCTGGTGGCGCTCCCCTCTCTAAGGAAGTCGGGGAAGCGGTTGCCAAGAGGTTCCATCTGCCAGGTATC
AGGCAAGGATATGGGCTCACTGAGACTACATCAGCTATTCTGATTACACCCGAGGGGGATGATAAACCGG
GCGCGGTCGGTAAAGTTGTTCCATTTTTTGAAGCGAAGGTTGTGGATCTGGATACCGGGAAAACGCTGGG
CGTTAATCAAAGAGGCGAACTGTGTGTGAGAGGTCCTATGATTATGTCCGGTTATGTAAACAATCCGGAA
GCGACCAACGCCTTGATTGACAAGGATGGATGGCTACATTCTGGAGACATAGCTTACTGGGACGAGGACG
AACACTTCTTCATCGTTGACCGCCTGAAGTCTCTGATTAAGTACAAAGGCTATCAGGTGGCTCCCGCTGA
ATTGGAATCCATCTTGCTCCAACACCCCAACATCTTCGACGCAGGTGTCGCAGGTCTGCCCGACGATGAC
GCCGGTGAACTTCCCGCCGCCGTTGTTGTTTTGGAGCACGGAAAGACGATGACGGAAAAAGAGATCGTGG
ATTACGTCGCCAGTCAAGTAACAACCGCGAAAAAGTTGCGCGGAGGAGTTGTGTTTGTGGACGAAGTACC
GAAAGGTCTTACCGGAAAACTCGACGCAAGAAAAATCAGAGAGATCCTCATAAAGGCCAAGAAGGGCGGA
AAGATCGCCGTGGGTTCGGATTATAAGGACCATGACGGAGACTATAAGGACCATGACCTCGACGCTGCAG
CAGCGGATTATAAGGACGATGACGATAAGTGAGCTTGTCCTGCTTTAATGAGATATGCGAGAAGCCTATG
ATCGCATGATATTTGCTTTCAATTCTGTTGTGCACGTTGTAAAAAACCTGAGCATGTGTAGCTCAGATCC
TTACCGCCGGTTTCGGTTCATTCTAATGAATATATCACCCGTTACTATCGTATTTTTATGAATAATATTC
TCCGTTCAATTTACTGATTGTACCCTACTACTTATATGTACAATATTAAAATGAAAACAATATATTGTGC
TGAATAGGTTTATAGCGACATCTATGATAGAGCGCCACAATAACAAACAATTGCGTTTTATTATTACAAA
TCCAATTTTAAAAAAAGCGGCAGAACCGGTCAAACCTAAAAGACTGATTACATAAATCTTATTCAAATTT
CAAAAGTGCCCCAGGGGCTAGTATCTACGACACACCGAGCGGCGAACTAATAACGCTCACTGAAGGGAAC
TCCGGTTCCCCGCCGGCGCGCATGGGTGAGATTCCTTGAAGTTGAGTATTGGCCGTCCGCTCTACCGAAA
GTTACGGGCACCATTCAACCCGGTCCAGCACGGCGGCCGGGTAACCGACTTGCTGCCCCGAGAATTATGC
AGCATTTTTTTGGTGTATGTGGGCCCCAAATGAAGTGCAGGTCAAACCTTGACAGTGACGACAAATCGTT
GGGCGGGTCCAGGGCGAATTTTGCGACAACATGTCGAGGCTCAGCAGGACCGCT
Features (pLannotate 1.2.2; 11 found; start..end, strand, type, name):
     42..66      +  misc_feature   RB T-DNA repeat: right border repeat from nopaline C58 T-DNA
    178..198     -  CDS            TetR (fragment): tetracycline resistance regulatory protein; tetR
    225..1370    -  CDS            trfA: TRFA_ECOLX - Experimental evidence at protein level: Swiss-Prot protein existence level 1. Also involved in plasmid copy number control, promoting intermolecular coupling of protein bound iterons at oriV, which inhibits replication initiation. From Escherichia coli.
   1706..2294    -  rep_origin     ori: high-copy-number ColE1/pMB1/pBR322/pUC origin of replication
   2465..3325    -  CDS            AmpR: β-lactamase; bla; confers resistance to ampicillin, carbenicillin, and related antibiotics
   3326..3430    -  promoter       AmpR promoter: bla
   3517..4148    -  rep_origin     oriV: incP origin of replication
   4240..4264    +  misc_feature   LB T-DNA repeat: left border repeat from nopaline C58 T-DNA
   4536..4591    +  misc_feature   TMV Ω: translational enhancer from the tobacco mosaic virus 5'-leader sequence (Gallie et al., 1988)
   4593..6242    +  CDS            luciferase: firefly luciferase; luc+; enhanced luc+ version of the luciferase gene
   6340..7047    +  terminator     OCS terminator: octopine synthase terminator
