[The description below was written by a language model from this plasmid's Addgene catalogue record and pLannotate feature annotations shown in this document.]
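Description:
pEPYC1CB0497 is a MoClo (Golden Gate modular cloning) Level 1 plasmid of about 7.1 kb, built in the pICH47732 acceptor backbone, that carries a single plant transcription unit for a firefly luciferase reporter. The backbone is a binary-type vector. Nopaline C58 left and right T-DNA border repeats flank the cassette, and an incP oriV together with the trfA replication initiator gene provides broad-host-range replication of the kind used for maintenance in Agrobacterium. A high-copy ColE1/pUC-type origin supports propagation in E. coli. Selection is by ampicillin through a β-lactamase gene driven by its native bla promoter. A short TetR fragment is also annotated and appears to be a non-functional backbone remnant.

The insert is described as MinSyn_026::TMV::LucF::Flag::ocsT. MinSyn_026 is a synthetic minimal plant promoter. It is not picked up by the automated feature annotation, but it would lie in the unannotated stretch between the left border and the TMV Ω leader. The Ω sequence from the tobacco mosaic virus 5′ leader acts as a translational enhancer ahead of the enhanced luc+ firefly luciferase coding sequence. The record states that the reporter carries a Flag tag, which by the cassette order is C-terminal, although the feature table does not annotate it. Transcription ends at the octopine synthase terminator. The parts were assembled through BsaI sites that were destroyed during cloning, as is usual for Level 1 MoClo assemblies.

The construct comes from work on the rational design of minimal synthetic plant promoters. It serves as a reporter for measuring the activity of the MinSyn_026 promoter through luciferase output, and as a Level 1 module it could also be combined with other transcription units in higher-level assemblies.
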