Addgene plasmid #154743: pEPYC1CB0497
Purpose: MoClo Level 1 luciferase reporter
Depositing lab: Nicola Patron. Depositing organization: Earlham Institute. Publication: Rational design of minimal synthetic promoters for plants. Cai YM, Kallam K, Tidd H, Gendarini G, Salzman A, Patron NJ. Nucleic Acids Res. 2020 Aug 28. pii: 5897334. doi: 10.1093/nar/gkaa682. PubMed 32856047.
Backbone
  Vector backbone: pICH47732
  Vector type: Synthetic Biology
Growth in bacteria
  Bacterial resistance: Ampicillin, 100 μg/mL
  Growth temperature: 37°C
  Growth strain: NEB Stable
  Copy number: High Copy
Gene/Insert
  Gene/Insert name: MinSyn_026 Firefly luciferase expression cassette [MinSyn_026::TMV::LucF::Flag::ocsT]
  Species: Synthetic
  Cloning method: Restriction Enzyme; 5′ cloning site BsaI (destroyed during cloning); 3′ cloning site BsaI (destroyed during cloning)
Terms and licenses: Academic/Nonprofit Terms; Industry Terms: Not Available to Industry
Depositor comments: Please visit https://www.biorxiv.org/content/10.1101/2020.05.14.095406v1 for bioRxiv preprint.
How to cite: pEPYC1CB0497 was a gift from Nicola Patron (Addgene plasmid # 154743 ; http://n2t.net/addgene:154743 ; RRID:Addgene_154743)
